Addgene plasmid #113549: pcDNA5/FRT/TO-Intron-CterFlag-MePCE
Purpose: Mammalian expression plasmid that can be used with the Flp-In T-REx system.
Depositing lab: Blerta Xhemalce. Depositing organization: University of Texas at Austin. Publication: Crosstalk between the RNA Methylation and Histone-Binding Activities of MePCE Regulates P-TEFb Activation on Chromatin. Shelton SB, Shah NM, Abell NS, Devanathan SK, Mercado M, Xhemalce B. Cell Rep. 2018 Feb 6;22(6):1374-1383. doi: 10.1016/j.celrep.2018.01.028. PubMed 29425494.
Backbone
  Vector backbone: pcDNA5/FRT/TO/intron
  Backbone manufacturer: Thermo Fisher
  Backbone size w/o insert (bp): 5344
  Vector type: Mammalian Expression
  Selectable markers: Hygromycin
Growth in bacteria
  Bacterial resistance: Ampicillin, 100 μg/mL
  Growth temperature: 37°C
  Growth strain: DH5alpha
  Copy number: High Copy
Gene/Insert
  Gene/Insert name: MePCE
  Species: H. sapiens (human)
  Insert size (bp): 2067
  Entrez Gene: MEPCE (a.k.a. BCDIN3)
  Tag / fusion protein: Flag (C terminal on insert)
  Cloning method: Restriction Enzyme; 5′ cloning site unknown (unknown if destroyed)
Terms and licenses: Academic/Nonprofit Terms; Industry Terms: Not Available to Industry
How to cite: pcDNA5/FRT/TO-Intron-CterFlag-MePCE was a gift from Blerta Xhemalce (Addgene plasmid # 113549 ; http://n2t.net/addgene:113549 ; RRID:Addgene_113549)
