[The description below was written by a language model from this plasmid's Addgene catalogue record and pLannotate feature annotations shown in this document.]
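Description:
pcDNA5/FRT/TO-Intron-CterFlag-MePCE is a mammalian expression plasmid of about 7.4 kb, built on an intron-containing version of the pcDNA5/FRT/TO backbone and intended for use with the Flp-In T-REx system. In bacteria it is maintained at high copy through a ColE1/pUC-type origin and selected with ampicillin via the bla gene. A partial f1 origin and several short lac-region and other fragments are also annotated, and these appear to be backbone remnants rather than functional elements.

The payload is the human MEPCE (BCDIN3) coding sequence, 2,067 bp, followed by a short C-terminal Flag epitope. The annotation software matches this tag as a fragment of 3xFLAG, and its length is consistent with a single Flag tag. Expression is driven by the CMV enhancer/promoter. Two short tet operator matches lie immediately downstream of the promoter, so transcription is repressed in cells expressing the Tet repressor and induced by tetracycline or doxycycline. A chimeric β-globin/immunoglobulin intron sits in the 5′ untranslated region, a placement generally used to improve mRNA processing and expression. A T7 promoter lies just upstream of the coding sequence, and the bGH polyadenylation signal terminates the transcript.

Downstream, an FRT site directly precedes a hygromycin resistance gene with an SV40 poly(A) signal but no complete promoter of its own. In the Flp-In design, Flp-mediated recombination into a genomic FRT site in the host line places this gene behind a resident promoter. Hygromycin resistance therefore selects for correct single-copy integration. The construct thus serves to generate isogenic stable cell lines with inducible expression of Flag-tagged MePCE, suitable for detection or affinity purification. The associated study concerns MePCE's RNA methylation and histone-binding activities in P-TEFb regulation.
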