Features (pLannotate 1.2.2; 24 found; start..end, strand, type, name):
     93..472     +  enhancer       CMV enhancer: human cytomegalovirus immediate early enhancer
    473..676     +  promoter       CMV promoter: human cytomegalovirus (CMV) immediate early promoter
    678..697     +  promoter       PLtetO-1 promoter (fragment): modified phage lambda PL promoter with tet operator sites (Lutz and Bujard, 1997)
    699..718     +  promoter       PLtetO-1 promoter (fragment): modified phage lambda PL promoter with tet operator sites (Lutz and Bujard, 1997)
    726..759     +  promoter       TRE3GV promoter (fragment): 3rd-generation Tet-responsive promoter that can be activated by binding of Tet-On® 3G, optimized for retroviral and lentiviral vectors
    870..1002    +  intron         chimeric intron: chimera between introns from human β-globin and immunoglobulin heavy chain genes
   1047..1065    +  promoter       T7 promoter: promoter for bacteriophage T7 RNA polymerase
   1071..3137    +  CDS            MEPCE: MEPCE_HUMAN - Also known as BCDIN3 From Homo sapiens (Human).
   3146..3170    +  CDS            3xFLAG (fragment): three tandem FLAG® epitope tags
   3222..3446    +  polyA_signal   bGH poly(A) signal: bovine growth hormone polyadenylation signal
   3450..3471    +  promoter       SV40 promoter (fragment): SV40 enhancer and early promoter
   3492..3725    +  rep_origin     f1 ori (fragment) (sequence partly withheld): f1 bacteriophage origin of replication; arrow indicates direction of (+) strand synthesis
   3730..3777    +  protein_bind   FRT: FLP-mediated recombination occurs in the 8-bp core sequence TCTAGAAA (Turan and Bode, 2011). FLP recombinase from the Saccharomyces cerevisiae 2μ plasmid
   3785..4807    +  CDS            HygR: aminoglycoside phosphotransferase from E. coli; aph(4)-Ia; confers resistance to hygromycin
   4817..4942    +  CDS            ble (fragment): BLE_KLEPN - Experimental evidence at protein level: Swiss-Prot protein existence level 1. Binding protein with a strong affinity to the bleomycin family of antibiotics. Binds to CL990; an antimitotic-antibiotic compound. From Klebsiella pneumoniae.
   4937..5058    +  polyA_signal   SV40 poly(A) signal: SV40 polyadenylation signal
   5131..5147    -  protein_bind   lac operator: The lac repressor binds to the lac operator to inhibit transcription in E. coli. This inhibition can be relieved by adding lactose or isopropyl-β-D-thiogalactopyranoside (IPTG). lac repressor encoded by lacI
   5155..5185    -  promoter       lac promoter: promoter for the E. coli lac operon
   5200..5221    -  protein_bind   CAP binding site: CAP binding activates transcription in the presence of cAMP. E. coli catabolite activator protein
   5234..5326    -  CDS            lacI (fragment): lac repressor; lacI; The lac repressor binds to the lac operator to inhibit transcription in E. coli. This inhibition can be relieved by adding lactose or isopropyl-β-D-thiogalactopyranoside (IPTG).
   5509..6097    -  rep_origin     ori: high-copy-number ColE1/pMB1/pBR322/pUC origin of replication
   6268..7128    -  CDS            AmpR: β-lactamase; bla; confers resistance to ampicillin, carbenicillin, and related antibiotics
   7129..7233    -  promoter       AmpR promoter: bla
   7292..7344    -  misc_feature   bom (fragment): basis of mobility region from pBR322
>Addgene plasmid #113549 | pcDNA5/FRT/TO-Intron-CterFlag-MePCE | addgene full sequence | sequence record 217068 | Addgene NGS Result
AAGGCAAGGCTTGACCGACAATTGCATGAAGAATCTGCTTAGGGTTAGGCGTTTTGCGCTGCTTCGCGAT
GTACGGGCCAGATATACGCGTTGACATTGATTATTGACTAGTTATTAATAGTAATCAATTACGGGGTCAT
TAGTTCATAGCCCATATATGGAGTTCCGCGTTACATAACTTACGGTAAATGGCCCGCCTGGCTGACCGCC
CAACGACCCCCGCCCATTGACGTCAATAATGACGTATGTTCCCATAGTAACGCCAATAGGGACTTTCCAT
TGACGTCAATGGGTGGAGTATTTACGGTAAACTGCCCACTTGGCAGTACATCAAGTGTATCATATGCCAA
GTACGCCCCCTATTGACGTCAATGACGGTAAATGGCCCGCCTGGCATTATGCCCAGTACATGACCTTATG
GGACTTTCCTACTTGGCAGTACATCTACGTATTAGTCATCGCTATTACCATGGTGATGCGGTTTTGGCAG
TACATCAATGGGCGTGGATAGCGGTTTGACTCACGGGGATTTCCAAGTCTCCACCCCATTGACGTCAATG
GGAGTTTGTTTTGGCACCAAAATCAACGGGACTTTCCAAAATGTCGTAACAACTCCGCCCCATTGACGCA
AATGGGCGGTAGGCGTGTACGGTGGGAGGTCTATATAAGCAGAGCTCTCCCTATCAGTGATAGAGATCTC
CCTATCAGTGATAGAGATCGTCGACGAGCTCGTTTAGTGAACCGTCAGATCGCCTGGAGACGCCATCCAC
GCTGTTTTGACCTCCATAGAAGACACCGGGACCGATCCAGCCTCCGGACTCTAGCGTTTAAACTTAAGCT
GCAGAAGTTGGTCGTGAGGCACTGGGCAGGTAAGTATCAAGGTTACAAGACAGGTTTAAGGAGACCAATA
GAAACTGGGCTTGTCGAGACAGAGAAGACTCTTGCGTTTCTGATAGGCACCTATTGGTCTTACTGACATC
CACTTTGCCTTTCTCTCCACAGGTGTCCACTCCCAGTTCAATTACAGCTCTTAAGGCTAGAGTACTTAAT
ACGACTCACTATAGGCTAGCATGATCGAGATGGCGGCGGAGAAGGAGCCGTTTCTGGTGCCGGCCCCGCC
GCCGCCGCTCAAAGATGAGTCGGGCGGAGGGGGCGGCCCCACGGTGCCACCGCACCAAGAGGCCGCCTCT
GGGGAGCTCCGCGGCGGGACGGAGCGTGGTCCGGGTCGTTGCGCGCCATCTGCGGGGTCCCCAGCCGCTG
CGGTCGGTCGGGAAAGCCCCGGGGCCGCGGCCACCTCCTCCAGTGGTCCCCAGGCGCAGCAGCACCGAGG
GGGCGGCCCCCAGGCGCAGTCGCATGGGGAGGCCCGCCTGTCGGATCCCCCGGGGCGAGCCGCTCCCCCG
GACGTGGGGGAGGAGCGCCGGGGAGGGGGCGGGACAGAGCTGGGTCCCCCTGCTCCTCCTCGACCCCGCA
ATGGCTATCAGCCCCACCGGCCACCTGGGGGGGGCGGGGGCAAGAGGAGAAATAGCTGTAATGTAGGGGG
AGGCGGGGGAGGCTTCAAACATCCGGCCTTCAAGAGGCGCAGGCGGGTGAATTCGGACTGTGACTCTGTG
TTACCTTCCAACTTCCTCCTGGGGGGCAATATCTTTGATCCCCTGAACCTGAATAGCCTCCTGGATGAGG
AAGTGAGCCGCACTCTCAACGCGGAGACCCCTAAGTCATCCCCCCTTCCGGCCAAAGGGCGAGATCCGGT
GGAGATCCTCATCCCCAAAGATATTACTGACCCGCTCAGTCTCAATACTTGCACTGATGAGGGCCATGTA
GTTCTTGCTTCGCCACTCAAGACTGGTCGGAAGCGGCATAGACACCGGGGACAGCACCACCAGCAGCAGC
AGGCAGCCGGAGGGAGTGAGAGCCACCCCGTGCCGCCCACAGCCCCTCTCACCCCCTTACTCCACGGGGA
GGGCGCCTCACAGCAGCCGCGGCACAGGGGCCAGAACCGGGATGCCCCCCAACCCTATGAACTCAACACA
GCCATCAACTGCAGGGATGAAGTGGTGTCTCCCCTTCCATCTGCTCTGCAGGGTCCCTCAGGCTCCCTAT
CAGCCCCTCCAGCTGCCTCAGTTATCTCTGCACCCCCATCTTCCTCCTCCCGACATCGCAAACGTCGCAG
GACTTCCAGCAAGTCGGAGGCAGGGGCTAGGGGTGGAGGCCAGGGTTCCAAGGAAAAGGGCCGAGGGAGT
TGGGGAGGCCGCCACCACCACCACCACCCACTGCCTGCAGCAGGCTTCAAAAAGCAACAGCGCAAGTTCC
AGTATGGGAATTATTGCAAATACTATGGGTACCGCAATCCTTCCTGTGAGGATGGGCGCCTTCGGGTGTT
GAAGCCTGAGTGGTTTCGGGGCCGGGACGTCCTAGATCTGGGCTGCAATGTGGGCCATCTGACCCTGAGC
ATTGCCTGCAAGTGGGGCCCGTCCCGCATGGTGGGCCTGGATATCGATTCCCGGCTCATCCATTCTGCCC
GCCAAAACATCCGACACTACCTTTCCGAGGAGCTGCGTCTCCCACCCCAGACTTTGGAAGGGGACCCGGG
GGCAGAGGGTGAGGAAGGGACCACCACCGTTCGAAAGAGGAGCTGCTTCCCAGCCTCGCTGACTGCCAGC
CGGGGTCCCATCGCTGCCCCCCAAGTGCCCTTGGATGGAGCGGACACATCAGTCTTCCCCAACAATGTTG
TCTTCGTCACGGGTAATTATGTGCTGGATCGAGATGACCTGGTGGAGGCCCAAACACCTGAGTATGATGT
GGTGCTCTGCCTCAGCCTCACCAAGTGGGTGCATCTGAACTGGGGAGACGAGGGCCTGAAGCGCATGTTT
CGCCGGATCTACCGGCACCTACGCCCTGGGGGCATCCTGGTCCTAGAGCCCCAACCCTGGTCGTCGTATG
GCAAGAGAAAGACTCTTACAGAAACGATCTACAAGAACTACTACCGAATCCAATTGAAGCCAGAGCAGTT
CAGTTCCTACCTGACATCCCCAGACGTGGGCTTCTCCAGCTATGAGCTTGTGGCCACACCCCACAACACC
TCTAAAGGCTTCCAGCGTCCTGTGTACCTGTTCCACAAGGCCCGATCCCCCAGCCACGGCGGCCGCGATT
ACAAGGATGACGACGATAAGTGAGGCCGCTCGAGTCTAGAGGGCCCGTTTAAACCCGCTGATCAGCCTCG
ACTGTGCCTTCTAGTTGCCAGCCATCTGTTGTTTGCCCCTCCCCCGTGCCTTCCTTGACCCTGGAAGGTG
CCACTCCCACTGTCCTTTCCTAATAAAATGAGGAAATTGCATCGCATTGTCTGAGTAGGTGTCATTCTAT
TCTGGGGGGTGGGGTGGGGCAGGACAGCAAGGGGGAGGATTGGGAAGACAATAGCAGGCATGCTGGGGAT
GCGGTGGGCTCTATGGCTTCTGAGGCGGAAAGAACCAGCTGGGGCTCTAGGGGGTATCCCC
[124 nt withheld, positions 3492-3615]
C
[91 nt withheld, positions 3617-3707]
AGGGTGATGGTTCACGTACCTAGAAGTTCCTATTCCGAAGTTCCTATTCTCTAGAAAGTATAGGAACTTC
CTTGGCCAAAAAGCCTGAACTCACCGCGACGTCTGTCGAGAAGTTTCTGATCGAAAAGTTCGACAGCGTC
TCCGACCTGATGCAGCTCTCGGAGGGCGAAGAATCTCGTGCTTTCAGCTTCGATGTAGGAGGGCGTGGAT
ATGTCCTGCGGGTAAATAGCTGCGCCGATGGTTTCTACAAAGATCGTTATGTTTATCGGCACTTTGCATC
GGCCGCGCTCCCGATTCCGGAAGTGCTTGACATTGGGGAATTCAGCGAGAGCCTGACCTATTGCATCTCC
CGCCGTGCACAGGGTGTCACGTTGCAAGACCTGCCTGAAACCGAACTGCCCGCTGTTCTGCAGCCGGTCG
CGGAGGCCATGGATGCGATCGCTGCGGCCGATCTTAGCCAGACGAGCGGGTTCGGCCCATTCGGACCGCA
AGGAATCGGTCAATACACTACATGGCGTGATTTCATATGCGCGATTGCTGATCCCCATGTGTATCACTGG
CAAACTGTGATGGACGACACCGTCAGTGCGTCCGTCGCGCAGGCTCTCGATGAGCTGATGCTTTGGGCCG
AGGACTGCCCCGAAGTCCGGCACCTCGTGCACGCGGATTTCGGCTCCAACAATGTCCTGACGGACAATGG
CCGCATAACAGCGGTCATTGACTGGAGCGAGGCGATGTTCGGGGATTCCCAATACGAGGTCGCCAACATC
TTCTTCTGGAGGCCGTGGTTGGCTTGTATGGAGCAGCAGACGCGCTACTTCGAGCGGAGGCATCCGGAGC
TTGCAGGATCGCCGCGGCTCCGGGCGTATATGCTCCGCATTGGTCTTGACCAACTCTATCAGAGCTTGGT
TGACGGCAATTTCGATGATGCAGCTTGGGCGCAGGGTCGATGCGACGCAATCGTCCGATCCGGAGCCGGG
ACTGTCGGGCGTACACAAATCGCCCGCAGAAGCGCGGCCGTCTGGACCGATGGCTGTGTAGAAGTACTCG
CCGATAGTGGAAACCGACGCCCCAGCACTCGTCCGAGGGCAAAGGAATAGCACGTACTACGAGATTTCGA
TTCCACCGCCGCCTTCTATGAAAGGTTGGGCTTCGGAATCGTTTTCCGGGACGCCGGCTGGATGATCCTC
CAGCGCGGGGATCTCATGCTGGAGTTCTTCGCCCACCCCAACTTGTTTATTGCAGCTTATAATGGTTACA
AATAAAGCAATAGCATCACAAATTTCACAAATAAAGCATTTTTTTCACTGCATTCTAGTTGTGGTTTGTC
CAAACTCATCAATGTATCTTATCATGTCTGTATACCGTCGACCTCTAGCTAGAGCTTGGCGTAATCATGG
TCATAGCTGTTTCCTGTGTGAAATTGTTATCCGCTCACAATTCCACACAACATACGAGCCGGAAGCATAA
AGTGTAAAGCCTGGGGTGCCTAATGAGTGAGCTAACTCACATTAATTGCGTTGCGCTCACTGCCCGCTTT
CCAGTCGGGAAACCTGTCGTGCCAGCTGCATTAATGAATCGGCCAACGCGCGGGGAGAGGCGGTTTGCGT
ATTGGGCGCTCTTCCGCTTCCTCGCTCACTGACTCGCTGCGCTCGGTCGTTCGGCTGCGGCGAGCGGTAT
CAGCTCACTCAAAGGCGGTAATACGGTTATCCACAGAATCAGGGGATAACGCAGGAAAGAACATGTGAGC
AAAAGGCCAGCAAAAGGCCAGGAACCGTAAAAAGGCCGCGTTGCTGGCGTTTTTCCATAGGCTCCGCCCC
CCTGACGAGCATCACAAAAATCGACGCTCAAGTCAGAGGTGGCGAAACCCGACAGGACTATAAAGATACC
AGGCGTTTCCCCCTGGAAGCTCCCTCGTGCGCTCTCCTGTTCCGACCCTGCCGCTTACCGGATACCTGTC
CGCCTTTCTCCCTTCGGGAAGCGTGGCGCTTTCTCATAGCTCACGCTGTAGGTATCTCAGTTCGGTGTAG
GTCGTTCGCTCCAAGCTGGGCTGTGTGCACGAACCCCCCGTTCAGCCCGACCGCTGCGCCTTATCCGGTA
ACTATCGTCTTGAGTCCAACCCGGTAAGACACGACTTATCGCCACTGGCAGCAGCCACTGGTAACAGGAT
TAGCAGAGCGAGGTATGTAGGCGGTGCTACAGAGTTCTTGAAGTGGTGGCCTAACTACGGCTACACTAGA
AGAACAGTATTTGGTATCTGCGCTCTGCTGAAGCCAGTTACCTTCGGAAAAAGAGTTGGTAGCTCTTGAT
CCGGCAAACAAACCACCGCTGGTAGCGGTGGTTTTTTTGTTTGCAAGCAGCAGATTACGCGCAGAAAAAA
AGGATCTCAAGAAGATCCTTTGATCTTTTCTACGGGGTCTGACGCTCAGTGGAACGAAAACTCACGTTAA
GGGATTTTGGTCATGAGATTATCAAAAAGGATCTTCACCTAGATCCTTTTAAATTAAAAATGAAGTTTTA
AATCAATCTAAAGTATATATGAGTAAACTTGGTCTGACAGTTACCAATGCTTAATCAGTGAGGCACCTAT
CTCAGCGATCTGTCTATTTCGTTCATCCATAGTTGCCTGACTCCCCGTCGTGTAGATAACTACGATACGG
GAGGGCTTACCATCTGGCCCCAGTGCTGCAATGATACCGCGAGACCCACGCTCACCGGCTCCAGATTTAT
CAGCAATAAACCAGCCAGCCGGAAGGGCCGAGCGCAGAAGTGGTCCTGCAACTTTATCCGCCTCCATCCA
GTCTATTAATTGTTGCCGGGAAGCTAGAGTAAGTAGTTCGCCAGTTAATAGTTTGCGCAACGTTGTTGCC
ATTGCTACAGGCATCGTGGTGTCACGCTCGTCGTTTGGTATGGCTTCATTCAGCTCCGGTTCCCAACGAT
CAAGGCGAGTTACATGATCCCCCATGTTGTGCAAAAAAGCGGTTAGCTCCTTCGGTCCTCCGATCGTTGT
CAGAAGTAAGTTGGCCGCAGTGTTATCACTCATGGTTATGGCAGCACTGCATAATTCTCTTACTGTCATG
CCATCCGTAAGATGCTTTTCTGTGACTGGTGAGTACTCAACCAAGTCATTCTGAGAATAGTGTATGCGGC
GACCGAGTTGCTCTTGCCCGGCGTCAATACGGGATAATACCGCGCCACATAGCAGAACTTTAAAAGTGCT
CATCATTGGAAAACGTTCTTCGGGGCGAAAACTCTCAAGGATCTTACCGCTGTTGAGATCCAGTTCGATG
TAACCCACTCGTGCACCCAACTGATCTTCAGCATCTTTTACTTTCACCAGCGTTTCTGGGTGAGCAAAAA
CAGGAAGGCAAAATGCCGCAAAAAAGGGAATAAGGGCGACACGGAAATGTTGAATACTCATACTCTTCCT
TTTTCAATATTATTGAAGCATTTATCAGGGTTATTGTCTCATGAGCGGATACATATTTGAATGTATTTAG
AAAAATAAACAAATAGGGGTTCCGCGCACATTTCCCCGAAAAGTGCCACCTGACGTCGACGGATCGGGAG
ATCTCCCGATCCCCTATGGTGCACTCTCAGTACAATCTGCTCTGATGCCGCATAGTTAAGCCAGTATCTG
CTCCCTGCTTGTGTGTTGGAGGTCGCTGAGTAGTGCGCGAGCAAAATTTAAGCTACAAC
